Addgene plasmid #54048: mEmerald-Cofilin-N-10
Purpose: Localization: Actin, Excitation: 487, Emission: 509
Depositing lab: Michael Davidson. Depositing organization: Florida State University, Tallahassee.
Backbone
  Vector backbone: mEmerald-N1
  Backbone size w/o insert (bp): 4750
  Vector type: Mammalian Expression
  Selectable markers: Neomycin (select with G418)
Growth in bacteria
  Bacterial resistance: Kanamycin, 50 μg/mL
  Growth temperature: 37°C
  Growth strain: DH5alpha
  Copy number: High Copy
Gene/Insert
  Gene/Insert name: Cofilin (alt name: NM_005507.2)
  Species: H. sapiens (human)
  Entrez Gene: CFL1 (a.k.a. CFL, HEL-S-15, cofilin)
  Promoter: CMV
  Tag / fusion protein: mEmerald (C terminal on backbone)
  Cloning method: Unknown
  Sequencing primers: 5′ CMV-F; 3′ SV40pA-R
Terms and licenses: Academic/Nonprofit Terms; Industry Terms
Depositor comments: . Excitation = 487; Emission = 509. Localization data: Actin
How to cite: mEmerald-Cofilin-N-10 was a gift from Michael Davidson (Addgene plasmid # 54048 ; http://n2t.net/addgene:54048 ; RRID:Addgene_54048)
