[The description below was written by a language model from this plasmid's Addgene catalogue record.]
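Description:
mEmerald-Cofilin-N-10 is a mammalian expression plasmid built on the mEmerald-N1 backbone (about 4.75 kb without the insert), an N1-style fluorescent protein fusion vector in which the gene of interest is placed upstream of the fluorophore. It is maintained in E. coli as a high-copy plasmid under kanamycin selection. It also carries a neomycin resistance marker, so transfected mammalian cells can be selected with G418, for example to establish stable lines. No feature table accompanies the record, so the origin of replication and the promoters driving the resistance cassette are not explicitly documented. The listed sequencing primers do indicate an SV40 polyadenylation signal downstream of the expression cassette.

The payload is human cofilin (CFL1, corresponding to the NM_005507.2 transcript), expressed from the strong constitutive CMV promoter and fused at its C terminus to mEmerald, a bright green GFP variant with excitation at 487 nm and emission at 509 nm. The "N-10" in the name probably refers to the linker between cofilin and the fluorophore, but the record does not define it, and the cloning method is listed as unknown. Cofilin is an actin-binding protein that promotes filament severing and depolymerization, and the depositor lists the fusion's localization as actin. The construct is therefore suited to use as a live-cell imaging marker, allowing cofilin distribution and cofilin-associated actin structures to be visualized by fluorescence microscopy in transfected mammalian cells.
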