>Addgene plasmid #54048 | mEmerald-Cofilin-N-10 | depositor partial sequence | sequence record 84233 | insert sequence
GACGTCAGATCCGCTAGCGTCGCCACCATGGCCTCCGGTGTGGCTGTCTCTGATGGTGTCATCAAGGTGT
TCAACGACATGAAGGTGCGTAAGTCTTCAACGCCAGAGGAGGTGAAGAAGCGCAAGAAGGCGGTGCTCTT
CTGCCTGAGTGAGGACAAGAAGAACATCATCCTGGAGGAGGGCAAGGAGATCCTGGTGGGCGATGTGGGC
CAGACTGTCGACGATCCCTACGCCACCTTTGTCAAGATGCTGCCAGATAAGGACTGCCGCTATGCCCTCT
ATGATGCAACCTATGAGACCAAGGAGAGCAAGAAGGAGGATCTGGTGTTTATCTTCTGGGCCCCCGAGTC
TGCGCCCCTTAAGAGCAAAATGATTTATGCCAGCTCCAAGGACGCCATCAAGAAGAAGCTGACAGGGATC
AAGCATGAATTGCAAGCAAACTGCTACGAGGAGGTCAAGGACCGCTGCACCCTGGCAGAGAAGCTGGGGG
GCAGTGCCGTCATCTCCCTGGAGGGCAAGCCTTTGAGCTCCGGAGGGGATCCACCGGTCGCCACCATGGT
GAGCAAGGGCGAGGAGCTGTTCACCGGGGTGGTGCCCATCCTGGTCGAGCTGGACGGCGACGTAAACGGC
CACAAGTTCAGCGTGTCCGGCGAGGGCGAGGGCGATGCCACCTACGGCAAGCTGACCCTGAAGTTCATCT
GCACCACCGGCAAGCTGCCCGTGCCCTGGCCCACCCTCGTGACCACCTTGACCTACGGCGTGCAGTGCTT
CGCCCGCTACCCCGACCACATGAAGCAGCACGACTTCTTCAAGTCCGCCATGCCCGAAGGCTACGTCCAG
GAGCGCACCATCTTCTTCAAGGACGACGGCAACTACAAGACCCGCGCCGAGGTGAAGTTCGAGGGCGACA
CCCTGGTGAACCGCATCGAGCTGAAGGGCATCGACTTCAAGGAGGACGGCAACATCCTGGGGCACAAGCT
GGAGTACAACTACAACAGCCACAAGGTCTATATCACCGCCGACAAGCAGAAGAACGGCATCAAGGTGAAC
TTCAAGACCCGCCACAACATCGAGGACGGCAGCGTGCAGCTCGCCGACCACTACCAGCAGAACACCCCCA
TCGGCGACGGCCCCGTGCTGCTGCCCGACAACCACTACCTGAGCACCCAGTCCAAGCTGAGCAAAGACCC
CAACGAGAAGCGCGATCACATGGTCCTGCTGGAGTTCGTGACCGCCGCCGGGATCACTCTCGGCATGGAC
GAGCTGTACAAGTAAGCGGCCGCGACTCTAGATCATAATCAGCCATACC
