>Addgene plasmid #54048 | mEmerald-Cofilin-N-10 | addgene partial sequence | sequence record 87782 | EGFP-N 5'-CGTCGCCGTCCAGCTCGACCAG-3'
CTTGCTCACCATGGTGGCGACCGGTGGATCCCCTCCGGAGCTCAAAGGCTTGCCCTCCAGGGAGATGACG
GCACTGCCCCCCAGCTTCTCTGCCAGGGTGCAGCGGTCCTTGACCTCCTCGTAGCAGTTTGCTTGCAATT
CATGCTTGATCCCTGTCAGCTTCTTCTTGATGGCGTCCTTGGAGCTGGCATAAATCATTTTGCTCTTAAG
GGGCGCAGACTCGGGGGCCCAGAAGATAAACACCAGATCCTCCTTCTTGCTCTCCTTGGTCTCATAGGTT
GCATCATAGAGGGCATAGCGGCAGTCCTTATCTGGCAGCATCTTGACAAAGGTGGCGTAGGGATCGTCGA
CAGTCTGGCCCACATCGCCCACCAGGATCTCCTTGCCCTCCTCCAGGATGATGTTCTTCTTGTCCTCACT
CAGGCAGAAGAGCACCGCCTTCTTGCGCTTCTTCACCTCCTCTGGCGTTGAAGACTTACGCACCTTCATG
TCGTTGAACACCTTGATGACACCATCAGAGACAGCCACACCGGAGGCCATGGTGGCGACGCTAGCGGATC
TGACGGTTCACTAAACCAGCTCTGCTTATATAGACCTCCCACCGTACACGCCTACCGCCCATTTGCGTCA
ATGGGGCGGAGTTGTTACGACATTTTGGAAAGTCCCGTTGATTTTGGTGCCAAAACAAACTCCCATTGAC
GTCAATGGGGTGGAGACTTGGAAATCCCCGTGAGTCAAACCGCTATCCACGCCCATTGATGTACTGCCAA
AACCGCATCACCATGGTAATAGCGATGACTAATACGTAGATGTACTGCCAAGTAGGAAAGTCCCATAAGG
TCATGTACTGGGCATAATGCCAGGCGGGCCATTTACCGTCATTGACGTCAATAGGG
