>Addgene plasmid #54048 | mEmerald-Cofilin-N-10 | addgene partial sequence | sequence record 89402 | CMV-F 5'-CGCAAATGGGCGGTAGGCGTG-3'
GTGAACCGTCAGATCCGCTAGCGTCGCCACCATGGCCTCCGGTGTGGCTGTCTCTGATGGTGTCATCAAG
GTGTTCAACGACATGAAGGTGCGTAAGTCTTCAACGCCAGAGGAGGTGAAGAAGCGCAAGAAGGCGGTGC
TCTTCTGCCTGAGTGAGGACAAGAAGAACATCATCCTGGAGGAGGGCAAGGAGATCCTGGTGGGCGATGT
GGGCCAGACTGTCGACGATCCCTACGCCACCTTTGTCAAGATGCTGCCAGATAAGGACTGCCGCTATGCC
CTCTATGATGCAACCTATGAGACCAAGGAGAGCAAGAAGGAGGATCTGGTGTTTATCTTCTGGGCCCCCG
AGTCTGCGCCCCTTAAGAGCAAAATGATTTATGCCAGCTCCAAGGACGCCATCAAGAAGAAGCTGACAGG
GATCAAGCATGAATTGCAAGCAAACTGCTACGAGGAGGTCAAGGACCGCTGCACCCTGGCAGAGAAGCTG
GGGGGCAGTGCCGTCATCTCCCTGGAGGGCAAGCCTTTGAGCTCCGGAGGGGATCCACCGGTCGCCACCA
TGGTGAGCAAGGGCGAGGAGCTGTTCACCGGGGTGGTGCCCATCCTGGTCGAGCTGGACGGCGACGTAAA
CGGCCACAAGTTCAGCGTGTCCGGCGAGGGCGAGGGCGATGCCACCTACGGCAAGCTGACCCTGAAGTTC
ATCTGCACCACCGGCAAGCTGCCCGTGCCCTGGCCCACCCTCGTGACCACCTTGACCTACGGCGTGCAGT
GCTTCGCCCGCTACCCCGACCACATGAAGCAGCACGACTTCTTCAAGTCCGCCATGCCCGAAGGCTACGT
CCAGGAGCGCACCATCTTCTTCAAGGACGACGGCAACTACAAGACCCGCGCCGAGGTGAAGTTCGAGGGC
GACACCCTGGTGAACCGCATCGAGCTGAAGGGCATCGACTTCAAGGAGGACGG
