>Addgene plasmid #54048 | mEmerald-Cofilin-N-10 | addgene partial sequence | sequence record 89403 | SV40pA-R 5'-GAAATTTGTGATGCTATTGC-3'
AACAAGTTAACAACAACAATTGCATTCATTTTATGTTTCAGGTTCAGGGGGAGGTGTGGGAGGTTTTTTA
AAGCAAGTAAAACCTCTACAAATGTGGTATGGCTGATTATGATCTAGAGTCGCGGCCGCTTACTTGTACA
GCTCGTCCATGCCGAGAGTGATCCCGGCGGCGGTCACGAACTCCAGCAGGACCATGTGATCGCGCTTCTC
GTTGGGGTCTTTGCTCAGCTTGGACTGGGTGCTCAGGTAGTGGTTGTCGGGCAGCAGCACGGGGCCGTCG
CCGATGGGGGTGTTCTGCTGGTAGTGGTCGGCGAGCTGCACGCTGCCGTCCTCGATGTTGTGGCGGGTCT
TGAAGTTCACCTTGATGCCGTTCTTCTGCTTGTCGGCGGTGATATAGACCTTGTGGCTGTTGTAGTTGTA
CTCCAGCTTGTGCCCCAGGATGTTGCCGTCCTCCTTGAAGTCGATGCCCTTCAGCTCGATGCGGTTCACC
AGGGTGTCGCCCTCGAACTTCACCTCGGCGCGGGTCTTGTAGTTGCCGTCGTCCTTGAAGAAGATGGTGC
GCTCCTGGACGTAGCCTTCGGGCATGGCGGACTTGAAGAAGTCGTGCTGCTTCATGTGGTCGGGGTAGCG
GGCGAAGCACTGCACGCCGTAGGTCAAGGTGGTCACGAGGGTGGGCCAGGGCACGGGCAGCTTGCCGGTG
GTGCAGATGAACTTCAGGGTCAGCTTGCCGTAGGTGGCATCGCCCTCGCCCTCGCCGGACACGCTGAACT
TGTGGCCGTTTACGTCGCCGTCCAGCTCGACCAGGATGGGCACCACCCCGGTGAACAGCTCCTCGCC
